>Addgene plasmid #163607 | pCAFNF-Rac1 | addgene full sequence | sequence record 340805 | Addgene NGS Result
GGTCGACATTGATTATTGACTAGTTATTAATAGTAATCAATTACGGGGTCATTAGTTCATAGCCCATATA
TGGAGTTCCGCGTTACATAACTTACGGTAAATGGCCCGCCTGGCTGACCGCCCAACGACCCCCGCCCATT
GACGTCAATAATGACGTATGTTCCCATAGTAACGCCAATAGGGACTTTCCATTGACGTCAATGGGTGGAG
TATTTACGGTAAACTGCCCACTTGGCAGTACATCAAGTGTATCATATGCCAAGTACGCCCCCTATTGACG
TCAATGACGGTAAATGGCCCGCCTGGCATTATGCCCAGTACATGACCTTATGGGACTTTCCTACTTGGCA
GTACATCTACGTATTAGTCATCGCTATTACCATGGTCGAGGTGAGCCCCACGTTCTGCTTCACTCTCCCC
ATCTCCCCCCCCTCCCCACCCCCAATTTTGTATTTATTTATTTTTTAATTATTTTGTGCAGCGATGGGGG
CGGGGGGGGGGGGGGNSGCGCGCCRGGSGGGGSGGGGSGGGGSGRGGGGSGGGGSGGGGSGAGGCGGAGA
GGTGCGGCGGCAGCCAATCAGAGCGGCGCGCTCCGAAAGTTTCCTTTTATGGCGAGGCGGCGGCGGCGGC
GGCCCTATAAAAAGCGAAGCGCGCGGCGGGCGGGAGTCGCTGCGCGCTGCCTTCGCCCCGTGCCCCGCTC
CGCCGCCGCCTCGCGCCGCCCGCCCCGGCTCTGACTGACCGCGTTACTCCCACAGGTGAGCGGGCGGGAC
GGCCCTTCTCCTCCGGGCTGTAATTAGCGCTTGGTTTAATGACGGCTTGTTTCTTTTCTGTGGCTGCGTG
AAAGCCTTGAGGGGCTCCGGGAGGGCCCTTTGTGCGGGGGGAGCGGCTCGGGGGGTGCGTGCGTGTGTGT
GTGCGTGGGGAGCGCCGCGTGCGGCTCCGCGCTGCCCGGCGGCTGTGAGCGCTGCGGGCGCGGCGCGGGG
CTTTGTGCGCTCCGCAGTGTGCGCGAGGGGAGCGCGGCCGGGGGCGGTGCCCCGCGGTGCGGGGGGGGCT
GCGAGGGGAACAAAGGCTGCGTGCGGGGTGTGTGCGTGGGGGGGTGAGCAGGGGGTGTGGGCGCGTCGGT
CGGGCTGCAACCCCCCCTGCACCCCCCTCCCCGAGTTGCTGAGCACGGCCCGGCTTCGGGTGCGGGGCTC
CGTACGGGGCGTGGCGCGGGGCTCGCCGTGCCGGGCGGGGGGTGGCGGCAGGTGGGGGTGCCGGGCGGGG
CGGGGCCGCCTCGGGCCGGGGAGGGCTCGGGGGAGGGGCGCGGCGGCCCCCGGAGCGCCGGCGGCTGTCG
AGGCGCGGCGAGCCGCAGCCATTGCCTTTTATGGTAATCGTGCGAGAGGGCGCAGGGACTTCCTTTGTCC
CAAATCTGTGCGGAGCCGAAATCTGGGAGGCGCCGCCGCACCCCCTCTAGCGGGCGCGGGGCGAAGCGGT
GCGGCGCCGGCAGGAAGGAAATGGGCGGGGAGGGCCTTCGTGCGTCGCCGCGCCGCCGTCCCCTTCTCCC
TCTCCAGCCTCGGGGCTGTCCGCGGGGGGACGGCTGCCTTCGGGGGGGACGGGGCAGGGCGGGGTTCGGC
TTCTGGCGTGTGACCGGCGGCTCTAGAGCCTCTGCTAACCATGTTCATGCCTTCTTCTTTTTCCTACAGC
TCCTGGGCAACGTGCTGGTTATTGTGCTGTCTCATCATTTTGGCAAAGAATTGATTAATTCGAGCGAACG
CGTGAAGTTCCTATTCTCTAGAAAGTATAGGAACTTCCGGATTTGATCTGATCAAGAGACAGGATGAGGA
TCGTTTCGCATGATTGAACAAGATGGATTGCACGCAGGTTCTCCGGCCGCTTGGGTGGAGAGGCTATTCG
GCTATGACTGGGCACAACAGACAATCGGCTGCTCTGATGCCGCCGTGTTCCGGCTGTCAGCGCAGGGGCG
CCCGGTTCTTTTTGTCAAGACCGACCTGTCCGGTGCCCTGAATGAACTGCAGGACGAGGCAGCGCGGCTA
TCGTGGCTGGCCACGACGGGCGTTCCTTGCGCAGCTGTGCTCGACGTTGTCACTGAAGCGGGAAGGGACT
GGCTGCTATTGGGCGAAGTGCCGGGGCAGGATCTCCTGTCATCTCACCTTGCTCCTGCCGAGAAAGTATC
CATCATGGCTGATGCAATGCGGCGGCTGCATACGCTTGATCCGGCTACCTGCCCATTCGACCACCAAGCG
AAACATCGCATCGAGCGAGCACGTACTCGGATGGAAGCCGGTCTTGTCGATCAGGATGATCTGGACGAAG
AGCATCAGGGGCTCGCGCCAGCCGAACTGTTCGCCAGGCTCAAGGCGCGCATGCCCGACGGCGAGGATCT
CGTCGTGACCCATGGCGATGCCTGCTTGCCGAATATCATGGTGGAAAATGGCCGCTTTTCTGGATTCATC
GACTGTGGCCGGCTGGGTGTGGCGGACCGCTATCAGGACATAGCGTTGGCTACCCGTGATATTGCTGAAG
AGCTTGGCGGCGAATGGGCTGACCGCTTCCTCGTGCTTTACGGTATCGCCGCTCCCGATTCGCAGCGCAT
CGCCTTCTATCGCCTTCTTGACGAGTTCTTCTGAGCGGGACTCTGGGGTTCGAAATGACCGACCAAGCGA
CGCCCAACCTGCCATCACGAGATTTCGATTCCACCGCCGCCTTCTATGAAAGGTTGGGCTTCGGAATCGT
TTTCCGGGACGCCGGCTGGATGATCCTCCAGCGCGGGGATCTCATGCTGGAGTTCTTCGCCCACCCCATC
GATAACTTGTTTATTGCAGCTTATAATGGTTACAAATAAAGCAATAGCATCACAAATTTCACAAATAAAG
CATTTTTTTCACTGCATTCTAGTTGTGGTTTGTCCAAACTCATCAATGTATCTTATCATGTCTGGATCAA
ATCCGAGAAGTTCCTATTCTCTAGAAAGTATAGGAACTTCATCTCGAGTCGCTCGGTACGATTTAAATTG
AATTCGCCACC
[531 nt withheld, positions 3022-3552]
TGTCCCCCTCCTGTCAAGAAGAGGAAGAGAAAATGCCTGCTGTTGTAAGCGGCCGCACTCCTCAGGTGCA
GGCTGCCTATCAGAAGGTGGTGGCTGGTGTGGCCAATGCCCTGGCTCACAAATACCACTGAGATCTTTTT
CCCTCTGCCAAAAATTATGGGGACATCATGAAGCCCCTTGAGCATCTGACTTCTGGCTAATAAAGGAAAT
TTATTTTCATTGCAATAGTGTGTTGGAATTTTTTGTGTCTCTCACTCGGAAGGACATATGGGAGGGCAAA
TCATTTAAAACATCAGAATGAGTATTTGGTTTAGAGTTTGGCAACATATGCCCATATGCTGGCTGCCATG
AACAAAGGTTGGCTATAAAGAGGTCATCAGTATATGAAACAGCCCCCTGCTGTCCATTCCTTATTCCATA
GAAAAGCCTTGACTTGAGGTTAGATTTTTTTTATATTTTGTTTTGTGTTATTTTTTTCTTTAACATCCCT
AAAATTTTCCTTACATGTTTTACTAGCCAGATTTTTCCTCCTCTCCTGACTACTCCCAGTCATAGCTGTC
CCTCTTCTCTTATGGAGATCCCTCGACCTGCAGCCCAAGCTTGGCGTAATCATGGTCATAGCTGTTTCCT
GTGTGAAATTGTTATCCGCTCACAATTCCACACAACATACGAGCCGGAAGCATAAAGTGTAAAGCCTGGG
GTGCCTAATGAGTGAGCTAACTCACATTAATTGCGTTGCGCTCACTGCCCGCTTTCCAGTCGGGAAACCT
GTCGTGCCAGCGGATCCGCATCTCAATTAGTCAGCAACCATAGTCCCGCCCCTAACTCCGCCCAGTTCCG
CCCATTCTCCGCCCCATGGCTGACTAATTTTTTTTATTTATGCAGAGGCCGAGGCCGCCTCGGCCTCTGA
GCTATTCCAGAAGTAGTGAGGAGGCTTTTTTGGAGGCCTAGGCTTTTGCAAAAAGCTAACTTGTTTATTG
CAGCTTATAATGGTTACAAATAAAGCAATAGCATCACAAATTTCACAAATAAAGCATTTTTTTCACTGCA
TTCTAGTTGTGGTTTGTCCAAACTCATCAATGTATCTTATCATGTCTGGATCCGCTGCATTAATGAATCG
GCCAACGCGCGGGGAGAGGCGGTTTGCGTATTGGGCGCTCTTCCGCTTCCTCGCTCACTGACTCGCTGCG
CTCGGTCGTTCGGCTGCGGCGAGCGGTATCAGCTCACTCAAAGGCGGTAATACGGTTATCCACAGAATCA
GGGGATAACGCAGGAAAGAACATGTGAGCAAAAGGCCAGCAAAAGGCCAGGAACCGTAAAAAGGCCGCGT
TGCTGGCGTTTTTCCATAGGCTCCGCCCCCCTGACGAGCATCACAAAAATCGACGCTCAAGTCAGAGGTG
GCGAAACCCGACAGGACTATAAAGATACCAGGCGTTTCCCCCTGGAAGCTCCCTCGTGCGCTCTCCTGTT
CCGACCCTGCCGCTTACCGGATACCTGTCCGCCTTTCTCCCTTCGGGAAGCGTGGCGCTTTCTCATAGCT
CACGCTGTAGGTATCTCAGTTCGGTGTAGGTCGTTCGCTCCAAGCTGGGCTGTGTGCACGAACCCCCCGT
TCAGCCCGACCGCTGCGCCTTATCCGGTAACTATCGTCTTGAGTCCAACCCGGTAAGACACGACTTATCG
CCACTGGCAGCAGCCACTGGTAACAGGATTAGCAGAGCGAGGTATGTAGGCGGTGCTACAGAGTTCTTGA
AGTGGTGGCCTAACTACGGCTACACTAGAAGAACAGTATTTGGTATCTGCGCTCTGCTGAAGCCAGTTAC
CTTCGGAAAAAGAGTTGGTAGCTCTTGATCCGGCAAACAAACCACCGCTGGTAGCGGTGGTTTTTTTGTT
TGCAAGCAGCAGATTACGCGCAGAAAAAAAGGATCTCAAGAAGATCCTTTGATCTTTTCTACGGGGTCTG
ACGCTCAGTGGAACGAAAACTCACGTTAAGGGATTTTGGTCATGAGATTATCAAAAAGGATCTTCACCTA
GATCCTTTTAAATTAAAAATGAAGTTTTAAATCAATCTAAAGTATATATGAGTAAACTTGGTCTGACAGT
TACCAATGCTTAATCAGTGAGGCACCTATCTCAGCGATCTGTCTATTTCGTTCATCCATAGTTGCCTGAC
TCCCCGTCGTGTAGATAACTACGATACGGGAGGGCTTACCATCTGGCCCCAGTGCTGCAATGATACCGCG
AGACCCACGCTCACCGGCTCCAGATTTATCAGCAATAAACCAGCCAGCCGGAAGGGCCGAGCGCAGAAGT
GGTCCTGCAACTTTATCCGCCTCCATCCAGTCTATTAATTGTTGCCGGGAAGCTAGAGTAAGTAGTTCGC
CAGTTAATAGTTTGCGCAACGTTGTTGCCATTGCTACAGGCATCGTGGTGTCACGCTCGTCGTTTGGTAT
GGCTTCATTCAGCTCCGGTTCCCAACGATCAAGGCGAGTTACATGATCCCCCATGTTGTGCAAAAAAGCG
GTTAGCTCCTTCGGTCCTCCGATCGTTGTCAGAAGTAAGTTGGCCGCAGTGTTATCACTCATGGTTATGG
CAGCACTGCATAATTCTCTTACTGTCATGCCATCCGTAAGATGCTTTTCTGTGACTGGTGAGTACTCAAC
CAAGTCATTCTGAGAATAGTGTATGCGGCGACCGAGTTGCTCTTGCCCGGCGTCAATACGGGATAATACC
GCGCCACATAGCAGAACTTTAAAAGTGCTCATCATTGGAAAACGTTCTTCGGGGCGAAAACTCTCAAGGA
TCTTACCGCTGTTGAGATCCAGTTCGATGTAACCCACTCGTGCACCCAACTGATCTTCAGCATCTTTTAC
TTTCACCAGCGTTTCTGGGTGAGCAAAAACAGGAAGGCAAAATGCCGCAAAAAAGGGAATAAGGGCGACA
CGGAAATGTTGAATACTCATACTCTTCCTTTTTCAATATTATTGAAGCATTTATCAGGGTTATTGTCTCA
TGAGCGGATACATATTTGAATGTATTTAGAAAAATAAACAAATAGGGGTTCCGCGCACATTTCCCCGAAA
AGTGCCACCTG
Features (pLannotate 1.2.2; 22 found; start..end, strand, type, name):
      5..384     +  enhancer       CMV enhancer: human cytomegalovirus immediate early enhancer
    386..662     +  promoter       chicken β-actin promoter: No description available
    663..1679    +  intron         chimeric intron: chimera between introns from chicken β-actin and rabbit β-globin
   1754..1787    +  protein_bind   FRT (minimal): supports FLP-mediated excision but not integration (Turan and Bode, 2011) FLP recombinase from the Saccharomyces cerevisiae 2μ plasmid
   1830..2621    +  CDS            neo: KKA2_KLEPN - Also known as kan, nptII. Experimental evidence at protein level: Swiss-Prot protein existence level 1. Resistance to kanamycin, neomycin, paromomycin, ribostamycin, butirosin and gentamicin B. From Klebsiella pneumoniae.
   2645..2797    +  CDS            ble (fragment): BLE_KLEPN - Experimental evidence at protein level: Swiss-Prot protein existence level 1. Binding protein with a strong affinity to the bleomycin family of antibiotics. Binds to CL990; an antimitotic-antibiotic compound. From Klebsiella pneumoniae.
   2804..2938    +  polyA_signal   SV40 poly(A) signal: SV40 polyadenylation signal
   2947..2980    +  protein_bind   FRT (minimal): supports FLP-mediated excision but not integration (Turan and Bode, 2011) FLP recombinase from the Saccharomyces cerevisiae 2μ plasmid
   3022..3597    +  CDS            RAC1 (sequence partly withheld): RAC1_BOVIN - Experimental evidence at protein level: Swiss-Prot protein existence level 1. Plasma membrane-associated small GTPase which cycles between active GTP-bound and inactive GDP-bound states. In its active state, binds to a variety of effector proteins to regulate cellular responses such as secretory processes, phagocytosis of apoptotic cells, epithelial cell polarization, neurons adhesion, migration and differentiation, and growth-factor induced formation of membrane ruffles. Rac1 p21/rho GDI heterodimer is the active component of the cytosolic factor sigma 1, which is involved in sti
   3609..3680    +  CDS            HBB (fragment): HBB_PONPY - Experimental evidence at transcript level: Swiss-Prot protein existence level 2. Involved in oxygen transport from the lung to the various peripheral tissues. From Pongo pygmaeus (Bornean orangutan).
   3751..3806    +  polyA_signal   β-globin poly(A) signal: rabbit β-globin polyadenylation signal (Gil and Proudfoot, 1987)
   4191..4207    -  protein_bind   lac operator: The lac repressor binds to the lac operator to inhibit transcription in E. coli. This inhibition can be relieved by adding lactose or isopropyl-β-D-thiogalactopyranoside (IPTG). lac repressor encoded by lacI
   4215..4245    -  promoter       lac promoter: promoter for the E. coli lac operon
   4260..4281    -  protein_bind   CAP binding site: CAP binding activates transcription in the presence of cAMP. E. coli catabolite activator protein
   4294..4333    -  CDS            lacI (fragment): lac repressor; lacI; The lac repressor binds to the lac operator to inhibit transcription in E. coli. This inhibition can be relieved by adding lactose or isopropyl-β-D-thiogalactopyranoside (IPTG).
   4340..4362    +  promoter       SV40 promoter (fragment): SV40 enhancer and early promoter
   4366..4500    +  rep_origin     SV40 ori: SV40 origin of replication
   4520..4654    +  polyA_signal   SV40 poly(A) signal: SV40 polyadenylation signal
   4656..4710    -  CDS            lacI (fragment): lac repressor; lacI; The lac repressor binds to the lac operator to inhibit transcription in E. coli. This inhibition can be relieved by adding lactose or isopropyl-β-D-thiogalactopyranoside (IPTG).
   4893..5481    -  rep_origin     ori: high-copy-number ColE1/pMB1/pBR322/pUC origin of replication
   5652..6512    -  CDS            AmpR: β-lactamase; bla; confers resistance to ampicillin, carbenicillin, and related antibiotics
   6513..6617    -  promoter       AmpR promoter: bla
