[The description below was written by a language model from this plasmid's Addgene catalogue record and pLannotate feature annotations shown in this document.]
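Description:
pCAFNF-Rac1 is a mammalian expression plasmid built on the pCAFNF backbone that places mouse Rac1 (p21-Rac1), a small Rho-family GTPase, under Flp recombinase control. It is propagated in E. coli as a high-copy plasmid through a ColE1/pUC-type origin and selected with ampicillin via the β-lactamase gene and its native promoter. The backbone also carries an SV40 origin of replication with a fragment of the SV40 promoter and a poly(A) signal, along with residual lac promoter/operator and lacI fragments that are cloning-vector remnants rather than functional parts of the payload.

Expression is driven by the composite CAG promoter, annotated here as the CMV immediate-early enhancer, the chicken β-actin promoter and a chimeric β-actin/β-globin intron, which gives strong, broad activity in mammalian cells. Between the promoter and the Rac1 coding sequence sits a stop cassette flanked by two minimal FRT sites in the same orientation, containing a neomycin phosphotransferase coding sequence, a ble fragment and an SV40 polyadenylation signal. In the absence of Flp, transcripts terminate within this cassette and Rac1 is not produced. Flp-mediated excision between the FRT sites removes the cassette and brings Rac1 directly under CAG control, with the transcript terminated by rabbit β-globin 3′ sequence and its poly(A) signal. No epitope tag or fluorescent reporter is annotated on the insert.

The construct is suited to conditional or sparse Rac1 overexpression in cells that co-receive a Flp source. The associated publication concerns dendrite remodelling in mitral cells, although the record does not specify the delivery method.
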