Addgene plasmid #163607: pCAFNF-Rac1
Purpose: Expresses Rac1 Flp-dependently in mammalian cells
Depositing lab: Takeshi Imai. Depositing organization: Kyushu University. Publication: BMPR-2 gates activity-dependent stabilization of primary dendrites during mitral cell remodeling. Aihara S, Fujimoto S, Sakaguchi R, Imai T. Cell Rep. 2021 Jun 22;35(12):109276. doi: 10.1016/j.celrep.2021.109276. PubMed 34161760.
Backbone
  Vector backbone: pCAFNF
  Vector type: Mammalian Expression
Growth in bacteria
  Bacterial resistance: Ampicillin, 100 μg/mL
  Growth temperature: 37°C
  Growth strain: DH5alpha
  Copy number: High Copy
Gene/Insert
  Gene/Insert name: Rac1 (alt name: p21-Rac1)
  Species: M. musculus (mouse)
  Insert size (bp): 592
  Entrez Gene: Rac1 (a.k.a. D5Ertd559e)
Resource information
  A portion of this plasmid was derived from a plasmid made by: pCAFNF vector is derived from Addgene #13771.
Terms and licenses: Academic/Nonprofit Terms; Industry Terms: Not Available to Industry
How to cite: pCAFNF-Rac1 was a gift from Takeshi Imai (Addgene plasmid # 163607 ; http://n2t.net/addgene:163607 ; RRID:Addgene_163607)
